Addgene plasmid #212732: YIp128-ADH-CUbo-VSV
Purpose: Consitutive expression of CUbo-VSV in budding yeast
Depositing lab: Helle Ulrich. Depositing organization: Institut fuer Molekulare Biologie (IMB Mainz). Publication: Ubiquiton-An inducible, linkage-specific polyubiquitylation tool. Renz C, Asimaki E, Meister C, Albanese V, Petriukov K, Krapoth NC, Wegmann S, Wollscheid HP, Wong RP, Fulzele A, Chen JX, Leon S, Ulrich HD. Mol Cell. 2024 Jan 18;84(2):386-400.e11. doi: 10.1016/j.molcel.2023.11.016. Epub 2023 Dec 15. PubMed 38103558.
Backbone
  Vector backbone: YIplac128
  Vector type: Yeast Expression ; integrative vector
  Selectable markers: LEU2
Growth in bacteria
  Bacterial resistance: Ampicillin, 100 μg/mL
  Growth temperature: 37°C
  Growth strain: Top10
  Copy number: High Copy
Gene/Insert
  Gene/Insert name: CUbo
  Species: H. sapiens (human), S. cerevisiae (budding yeast)
  Promoter: ADH1
  Tag / fusion protein: VSV (C terminal on insert)
  Cloning method: Restriction Enzyme; 5′ cloning site unknown (unknown if destroyed)
Terms and licenses: Academic/Nonprofit Terms; Industry Terms: Not Available to Industry
Depositor comments: pHU5300; codon-optimized CUbo for budding yeast
How to cite: YIp128-ADH-CUbo-VSV was a gift from Helle Ulrich (Addgene plasmid # 212732 ; http://n2t.net/addgene:212732 ; RRID:Addgene_212732)
