[The description below was written by a language model from this plasmid's Addgene catalogue record and pLannotate feature annotations shown in this document.]
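Description:
YIp128-ADH-CUbo-VSV is a yeast integrative expression plasmid built on the YIplac128 backbone for constitutive production of the CUbo module in budding yeast. As a YIp-type vector it has no annotated yeast replication origin or centromere, so stable maintenance in Saccharomyces cerevisiae depends on integration into the genome. Transformants are selected through the LEU2 marker, which is present with its own promoter and complements leucine auxotrophy. In E. coli the plasmid is propagated at high copy from a ColE1/pUC-type origin under ampicillin selection (β-lactamase with its native promoter). The short lacZα, lac promoter/operator, CAP site, lacI, rop and bom fragments in the annotation are remnants of the cloning backbone flanking the insertion site, not functional parts of the payload.

The expression cassette consists of the S. cerevisiae ADH1 promoter, the CUbo open reading frame and the ADH1 terminator. The feature table resolves CUbo into a human FKBP12 (FKBP1A) coding region immediately followed by a partial ubiquitin sequence, which fits the mixed human and yeast origin given in the record. The depositor notes that the sequence is codon-optimised for budding yeast. A C-terminal VSV epitope tag is recorded for detection, although it was not picked up as a separate annotated feature; it presumably lies in the gap between the ubiquitin fragment and the terminator. The associated publication describes Ubiquiton, an inducible, linkage-specific polyubiquitylation tool, and this plasmid supplies one component of that system. The record does not detail the partner components or the inducer, nor the cloning sites used.
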