Features (pLannotate 1.2.2; 16 found; start..end, strand, type, name):
    183..771     -  rep_origin     ori: high-copy-number ColE1/pMB1/pBR322/pUC origin of replication
    942..1802    -  CDS            AmpR: β-lactamase; bla; confers resistance to ampicillin, carbenicillin, and related antibiotics
   1803..1907    -  promoter       AmpR promoter: bla
   1995..2400    +  promoter       LEU2 promoter: S. cerevisiae LEU2
   2401..3492    +  CDS            LEU2: LEU3_YEAST - Experimental evidence at protein level: Swiss-Prot protein existence level 1. Catalyzes the oxidation of 3-carboxy-2-hydroxy-4- methylpentanoate (3-isopropylmalate) to 3-carboxy-4-methyl-2- oxopentanoate. The product decarboxylates to 4-methyl-2 oxopentanoate. From Saccharomyces cerevisiae (strain ATCC 204508 / S288c) (Baker's yeast).
   3607..3642    +  CDS            rop (fragment): Rop protein, which maintains plasmids at low copy number; rop
   3744..3843    +  misc_feature   bom (fragment): basis of mobility region from pBR322
   3849..4006    -  CDS            lacZα (fragment): LacZα fragment of β-galactosidase; lacZ fragment
   4314..4710    +  promoter       ADH1 promoter: S. cerevisiae ADH1; promoter for alcohol dehydrogenase 1
   4718..5041    +  CDS            FKBP1A: FKB1A_HUMAN - Also known as FKBP1, FKBP12. Experimental evidence at protein level: Swiss-Prot protein existence level 1. Keeps in an inactive conformation TGFBR1, the TGF-beta type I serine/threonine kinase receptor, preventing TGF-beta receptor activation in absence of ligand. Recruits SMAD7 to ACVR1B which prevents the association of SMAD2 and SMAD3 with the activin receptor complex, thereby blocking the activin signal. May modulate the RYR1 calcium channel activity. PPIases accelerate the folding of proteins. It catalyzes the cis-trans isomerization of proline imidic peptide bonds in oligop
   5033..5170    +  CDS            UBIQ_LUMTE (fragment): Experimental evidence at protein level: Swiss-Prot protein existence level 1. Ubiquitin exists either covalently attached to another protein, or free (unanchored). When covalently bound, it is conjugated to target proteins via an isopeptide bond either as a monomer (monoubiquitin), a polymer linked via different Lys residues of the ubiquitin (polyubiquitin chains) or a linear polymer linked via the initiator Met of the ubiquitin (linear polyubiquitin chains). Polyubiquitin chains, when attached to a target protein, have different functions depending on the Lys residue of the ubiquitin that is
   5255..5442    +  terminator     ADH1 terminator: S. cerevisiae ADH1; transcription terminator for the S. cerevisiae alcohol dehydrogenase 1 (ADH1) gene
   5490..5506    -  protein_bind   lac operator: The lac repressor binds to the lac operator to inhibit transcription in E. coli. This inhibition can be relieved by adding lactose or isopropyl-β-D-thiogalactopyranoside (IPTG). lac repressor encoded by lacI
   5514..5544    -  promoter       lac promoter: promoter for the E. coli lac operon
   5559..5580    -  protein_bind   CAP binding site: CAP binding activates transcription in the presence of cAMP. E. coli catabolite activator protein
   5593..5685    -  CDS            lacI (fragment): lac repressor; lacI; The lac repressor binds to the lac operator to inhibit transcription in E. coli. This inhibition can be relieved by adding lactose or isopropyl-β-D-thiogalactopyranoside (IPTG).
>Addgene plasmid #212732 | YIp128-ADH-CUbo-VSV | addgene full sequence | sequence record 419540 | Addgene NGS Result
TCTTCCGCTTCCTCGCTCACTGACTCGCTGCGCTCGGTCGTTCGGCTGCGGCGAGCGGTATCAGCTCACT
CAAAGGCGGTAATACGGTTATCCACAGAATCAGGGGATAACGCAGGAAAGAACATGTGAGCAAAAGGCCA
GCAAAAGGCCAGGAACCGTAAAAAGGCCGCGTTGCTGGCGTTTTTCCATAGGCTCCGCCCCCCTGACGAG
CATCACAAAAATCGACGCTCAAGTCAGAGGTGGCGAAACCCGACAGGACTATAAAGATACCAGGCGTTTC
CCCCTGGAAGCTCCCTCGTGCGCTCTCCTGTTCCGACCCTGCCGCTTACCGGATACCTGTCCGCCTTTCT
CCCTTCGGGAAGCGTGGCGCTTTCTCATAGCTCACGCTGTAGGTATCTCAGTTCGGTGTAGGTCGTTCGC
TCCAAGCTGGGCTGTGTGCACGAACCCCCCGTTCAGCCCGACCGCTGCGCCTTATCCGGTAACTATCGTC
TTGAGTCCAACCCGGTAAGACACGACTTATCGCCACTGGCAGCAGCCACTGGTAACAGGATTAGCAGAGC
GAGGTATGTAGGCGGTGCTACAGAGTTCTTGAAGTGGTGGCCTAACTACGGCTACACTAGAAGAACAGTA
TTTGGTATCTGCGCTCTGCTGAAGCCAGTTACCTTCGGAAAAAGAGTTGGTAGCTCTTGATCCGGCAAAC
AAACCACCGCTGGTAGCGGTGGTTTTTTTGTTTGCAAGCAGCAGATTACGCGCAGAAAAAAAGGATCTCA
AGAAGATCCTTTGATCTTTTCTACGGGGTCTGACGCTCAGTGGAACGAAAACTCACGTTAAGGGATTTTG
GTCATGAGATTATCAAAAAGGATCTTCACCTAGATCCTTTTAAATTAAAAATGAAGTTTTAAATCAATCT
AAAGTATATATGAGTAAACTTGGTCTGACAGTTACCAATGCTTAATCAGTGAGGCACCTATCTCAGCGAT
CTGTCTATTTCGTTCATCCATAGTTGCCTGACTCCCCGTCGTGTAGATAACTACGATACGGGAGGGCTTA
CCATCTGGCCCCAGTGCTGCAATGATACCGCGAGACCCACGCTCACCGGCTCCAGATTTATCAGCAATAA
ACCAGCCAGCCGGAAGGGCCGAGCGCAGAAGTGGTCCTGCAACTTTATCCGCCTCCATCCAGTCTATTAA
TTGTTGCCGGGAAGCTAGAGTAAGTAGTTCGCCAGTTAATAGTTTGCGCAACGTTGTTGCCATTGCTACA
GGCATCGTGGTGTCACGCTCGTCGTTTGGTATGGCTTCATTCAGCTCCGGTTCCCAACGATCAAGGCGAG
TTACATGATCCCCCATGTTGTGCAAAAAAGCGGTTAGCTCCTTCGGTCCTCCGATCGTTGTCAGAAGTAA
GTTGGCCGCAGTGTTATCACTCATGGTTATGGCAGCACTGCATAATTCTCTTACTGTCATGCCATCCGTA
AGATGCTTTTCTGTGACTGGTGAGTACTCAACCAAGTCATTCTGAGAATAGTGTATGCGGCGACCGAGTT
GCTCTTGCCCGGCGTCAATACGGGATAATACCGCGCCACATAGCAGAACTTTAAAAGTGCTCATCATTGG
AAAACGTTCTTCGGGGCGAAAACTCTCAAGGATCTTACCGCTGTTGAGATCCAGTTCGATGTAACCCACT
CGTGCACCCAACTGATCTTCAGCATCTTTTACTTTCACCAGCGTTTCTGGGTGAGCAAAAACAGGAAGGC
AAAATGCCGCAAAAAAGGGAATAAGGGCGACACGGAAATGTTGAATACTCATACTCTTCCTTTTTCAATA
TTATTGAAGCATTTATCAGGGTTATTGTCTCATGAGCGGATACATATTTGAATGTATTTAGAAAAATAAA
CAAATAGGGGTTCCGCGCACATTTCCCCGAAAAGTGCCACCTGACGTCTAAGAAACCATTATTATCATGA
CATTAACCTATAAAAATAGGCGTATCACGAGGCCAACTGTGGGAATACTCAGGTATCGTAAGATGCAAGA
GTTCGAATCTCTTAGCAACCATTATTTTTTTCCTCAACATAACGAGAACACACAGGGGCGCTATCGCACA
GAATCAAATTCGATGACTGGAAATTTTTTGTTAATTTCAGAGGTCGCCTGACGCATATACCTTTTTCAAC
TGAAAAATTGGGAGAAAAAGGAAAGGTGAGAGCGCCGGAACCGGCTTTTCATATAGAATAGAGAAGCGTT
CATGACTAAATGCTTGCATCACAATACTTGAAGTTGACAATATTATTTAAGGACCTATTGTTTTTTCCAA
TAGGTGGTTAGCAATCGTCTTACTTTCTAACTTTTCTTACCTTTTACATTTCAGCAATATATATATATAT
TTCAAGGATATACCATTCTAATGTCTGCCCCTAAGAAGATCGTCGTTTTGCCAGGTGACCACGTTGGTCA
AGAAATCACAGCCGAAGCCATTAAGGTTCTTAAAGCTATTTCTGATGTTCGTTCCAATGTCAAGTTCGAT
TTCGAAAATCATTTAATTGGTGGTGCTGCTATCGATGCTACAGGTGTTCCACTTCCAGATGAGGCGCTGG
AAGCCTCCAAGAAGGCTGATGCCGTTTTGTTAGGTGCTGTGGGTGGTCCTAAATGGGGTACAGGTAGTGT
TAGACCTGAACAAGGTTTACTAAAAATCCGTAAAGAACTTCAATTGTACGCCAACTTAAGACCATGTAAC
TTTGCATCCGACTCTCTTTTAGACTTATCTCCAATCAAGCCACAATTTGCTAAAGGTACTGACTTCGTTG
TTGTCAGAGAATTAGTGGGAGGTATTTACTTTGGTAAGAGAAAGGAAGACGATGGTGATGGTGTCGCTTG
GGATAGTGAACAATACACCGTTCCAGAAGTGCAAAGAATCACAAGAATGGCCGCTTTCATGGCCCTACAA
CATGAGCCACCATTGCCTATTTGGTCCTTGGATAAAGCTAATGTTTTGGCCTCTTCAAGATTATGGAGAA
AAACTGTGGAGGAAACCATCAAGAACGAATTTCCTACATTGAAGGTTCAACATCAATTGATTGATTCTGC
CGCCATGATCCTAGTTAAGAACCCAACCCACCTAAATGGTATTATAATCACCAGCAACATGTTTGGTGAT
ATCATCTCCGATGAAGCCTCCGTTATCCCAGGTTCCTTGGGTTTGTTGCCATCTGCGTCCTTGGCCTCTT
TGCCAGACAAGAACACCGCATTTGGTTTGTACGAACCATGCCACGGTTCTGCTCCAGATTTGCCAAAGAA
TAAGGTCAACCCTATCGCCACTATCTTGTCTGCTGCAATGATGTTGAAATTGTCATTGAACTTGCCTGAA
GAAGGTAAGGCCATTGAAGATGCAGTTAAAAAGGTTTTGGATGCAGGTATCAGAACTGGTGATTTAGGTG
GTTCCAACAGTACCACCGAAGTCGGTGATGCTGTCGCCGAAGAAGTTAAGAAAATCCTTGCTTAAAAAGA
TTCTCTTTTTTTATGATATTTGTACATAAACTTTATAAATGAAATTCATAATAGAAACGACACGAAATTA
CAAAATGGAATATGTTCATAGGGTAGGCCCTTTCGTCTCGCGCGTTTCGGTGATGACGGTGAAAACCTCT
GACACATGCAGCTCCCGGAGACGGTCACAGCTTGTCTGTAAGCGGATGCCGGGAGCAGACAAGCCCGTCA
GGGCGCGTCAGCGGGTGTTGGCGGGTGTCGGGGCTGGCTTAACTATGCGGCATCAGAGCAGATTGTACTG
AGAGTGCACCATATGCGGTGTGAAATACCGCACAGATGCGTAAGGAGAAAATACCGCATCAGGCGCCATT
CGCCATTCAGGCTGCGCAACTGTTGGGAAGGGCGATCGGTGCGGGCCTCTTCGCTATTACGCCAGCTGGC
GAAAGGGGGATGTGCTGCAAGGCGATTAAGTTGGGTAACGCCAGGGTTTTCCCAGTCACGACGTTGTAAA
ACGACGGCCAGTGAATTCCTTTTGTTGTTTCCGGGTGTACAATATGGACTTCCTCTTTTCTGGCAACCAA
ACCCATACATCGGGATTCCTATAATACCTTCGTTGGTCTCCCTAACATGTAGGTGGCGGAGGGGAGATAT
ACAATAGAACAGATACCAGACAAGACATAATGGGCTAAACAAGACTACACCAATTACACTGCCTCATTGA
TGGTGGTACATAACGAACTAATACTGTAGCCCTAGACTTGATAGCCATCATCATATCGAAGTTTCACTAC
CCTTTTTCCATTTGCCATCTATTGAAGTAATAATAGGCGCATGCAACTTCTTTTCTTTTTTTTTCTTTTC
TCTCTCCCCCGTTGTTGTCTCACCATATCCGCAATGACAAAAAAATGATGGAAGACACTAAAGGAAAAAA
TTAACGACAAAGACAGCACCAACAGATGTCGTTGTTCCAGAGCTGATGAGGGGTATCTCGAAGCACACGA
AACTTTTTCCTTCCTTCATTCACGCACACTACTCTCTAATGAGCAACGGTATACGGCCTTCCTTCCAGTT
ACTTGAATTTGAAATAAAAAAAAGTTTGCTGTCTTGCTATCAAGTATAAATAGACCTGCAATTATTAATC
TTTTGTTTCCTCGTCATTGTTCTCGTTCCCTTTCTTCCTTGTTTCTTTTTCTGCACAATATTTCAAGCTA
TACCAAGCATACAATCAACTCCGGAGCATGGGTGTTCAAGTTGAAACCATCTCTCCAGGTGACGGTAGAA
CCTTCCCAAAGAGAGGTCAAACCTGTGTTGTTCACTACACCGGTATGTTGGAAGACGGTAAGAAGTTCGA
CTCTTCTAGAGACAGAAACAAGCCATTCAAGTTCATGTTGGGTAAGCAAGAAGTTATCAGAGGTTGGGAA
GAAGGTGTTGCTCAAATGTCTGTTGGTCAAAGAGCTAAGTTGACCATCTCTCCAGACTACGCTTACGGTG
CTACCGGTCACCCAGGTATTATCCCACCACACGCTACCTTGGTTTTCGACGTTGAATTGTTGAAGTTGGA
AGGGTCGACCGGTATCCCACCAGACCAACAAAGATTGATCTTCGCTGGTAAGCAATTGGAAGACGGTAGA
ACCTTGTCTGACTACAACATCCAAAAGGAATCTACCTTGCACTTGGTTTTGAGATTGAGAGGTGTTTTAA
TTAATTATACTGACATAGAAATGAACAGATTGGGAAAGTAGGGCCCTAGCGGCCTGCAGCCAAGCTAATT
CCGGGCGAATTTCTTATGATTTATGATTTTTATTATTAAATAAGTTATAAAAAAAATAAGTGTATACAAA
TTTTAAAGTGACTCTTAGGTTTTAAAACGAAAATTCTTATTCTTGAGTAACTCTTTCCTGTAGGTCAGGT
TGCTTTCTCAGGTATAGCATGAGGTCGCTCTTATTGACCACACCTCTACCGGCATGCAAGCTTGGCGTAA
TCATGGTCATAGCTGTTTCCTGTGTGAAATTGTTATCCGCTCACAATTCCACACAACATACGAGCCGGAA
GCATAAAGTGTAAAGCCTGGGGTGCCTAATGAGTGAGCTAACTCACATTAATTGCGTTGCGCTCACTGCC
CGCTTTCCAGTCGGGAAACCTGTCGTGCCAGCTGCATTAATGAATCGGCCAACGCGCGGGGAGAGGCGGT
TTGCGTATTGGGCGC
